Addgene plasmid #40515: pEMB018 / LRRK2_BC_1500_2187
Depositing lab: Michael J Fox Foundation MJFF. Depositing organization: Michael J Fox Foundation.
Backbone
  Vector backbone: pEMB018
  Backbone manufacturer: Emerald
  Vector type: Baculovirus
Growth in bacteria
  Bacterial resistance: Ampicillin, 100 μg/mL
  Growth temperature: 37°C
  Growth strain: Top10
  Copy number: High Copy
Gene/Insert
  Gene/Insert name: LRRK2
  Species: H. sapiens (human)
  Mutation: WT; aa1500_2187
  Entrez Gene: LRRK2 (a.k.a. AURA17, DARDARIN, PARK8, RIPK7, ROCO2)
  Promoter: polH
  Tag / fusion protein: 6xHis (N terminal on insert)
  Cloning method: Restriction Enzyme; 5′ cloning site BamHI (destroyed during cloning); 3′ cloning site HindIII (destroyed during cloning)
  Sequencing primers: 5′ DSP2466For:GAATTTCGTCGACAGATC; 3′ DSP2466Rev:AATAACCCGGATCAGCTT
Terms and licenses: Academic/Nonprofit Terms; Industry Terms
How to cite: pEMB018 / LRRK2_BC_1500_2187 was a gift from Michael J Fox Foundation MJFF (Addgene plasmid # 40515 ; http://n2t.net/addgene:40515 ; RRID:Addgene_40515)
