[The description below was written by a language model from this plasmid's Addgene catalogue record and pLannotate feature annotations shown in this document.]
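Description:
pEMB018 / LRRK2_BC_1500_2187 is a 9.5 kb baculovirus transfer plasmid built on the pEMB018 backbone (Emerald) for expressing a fragment of human LRRK2, the Parkinson's disease-associated serine/threonine kinase also known as PARK8 or dardarin, in insect cells. In bacteria it replicates from a high-copy ColE1/pUC-type origin and is selected with ampicillin through the β-lactamase gene. An f1 phage origin and a residual lacZα fragment are also annotated in the backbone.

The payload is the wild-type LRRK2 coding region for amino acids 1500 to 2187, placed downstream of the AcMNPV polyhedrin (polH) promoter, which drives strong very-late expression in infected insect cells. It was inserted between BamHI and HindIII sites, both destroyed during cloning. The catalogue lists a 6xHis tag at the N terminus of the insert, whereas the feature table detects a six-histidine stretch immediately downstream of the LRRK2 fragment and none upstream. The tag position therefore differs between the two sources and is best confirmed from the sequence.

Divergently oriented from polH, the baculovirus late p6.9 promoter drives E. coli β-glucuronidase (GUS), which provides a reporter for identifying recombinant virus. The whole expression region is flanked on one side by lef2/ORF603 and on the other by the ORF1629 recombination region. These are the viral homology arms that allow the cassette to be transferred into the polyhedrin locus of a baculovirus genome by homologous recombination in insect cells. The construct is suited to producing His-tagged recombinant LRRK2 fragment for affinity purification, although the record does not state a specific downstream application.
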