Features (pLannotate 1.2.2; 14 found; start..end, strand, type, name):
    329..453     +  CDS            lef2: baculovirus late expression factor 2
    491..1096    +  CDS            ORF603: baculovirus ORF603 protein
   1167..2972    -  CDS            GUS: β-glucuronidase; uidA (or gusA) from E. coli
   2987..3302    -  promoter       p6.9 promoter: Autographa californica p6.9; baculovirus late basic protein promoter
   3317..3408    +  promoter       polyhedrin promoter: polh from Autographa californica; promoter for the baculovirus polyhedrin gene
   3463..5526    +  CDS            LRRK2 (fragment): LRRK2_HUMAN - Also known as PARK8. Experimental evidence at protein level: Swiss-Prot protein existence level 1. Serine/threonine-protein kinase which phosphorylates a broad range of proteins involved in multiple processes such as neuronal plasticity, autophagy, and vesicle trafficking (PubMed:20949042, PubMed:22012985, PubMed:26824392, PubMed:29125462, PubMed:28720718, PubMed:29127255, PubMed:30398148, PubMed:29212815, PubMed:30635421, PubMed:21850687, PubMed:23395371, PubMed:17114044, PubMed:24687852, PubMed:26014385, PubMed:25201882). Is a key regulator of RAB GTPases by regulating the GTP/
   5550..5567    +  CDS            9xHis (fragment): 9xHis affinity tag
   5604..6961    +  misc_recomb    baculovirus recombination region (ORF1629): contains part of ORF1629
   6959..7036    -  CDS            P61 (fragment): P78_NPVAC - Experimental evidence at protein level: Swiss-Prot protein existence level 1. Plays a role in the transport of the nucleocapsids from the cytoplasm toward the host nucleus together with the host actin- polymerizing Arp2/3 complex. From Autographa californica nuclear polyhedrosis virus (AcMNPV).
   7224..7812    -  rep_origin     ori: high-copy-number ColE1/pMB1/pBR322/pUC origin of replication
   7983..8843    -  CDS            AmpR: β-lactamase; bla; confers resistance to ampicillin, carbenicillin, and related antibiotics
   8844..8948    -  promoter       AmpR promoter: bla
   8975..9430    +  rep_origin     f1 ori (sequence partly withheld): f1 bacteriophage origin of replication; arrow indicates direction of (+) strand synthesis
   9435..1       -  CDS            lacZα (fragment) (across the origin): LacZα fragment of β-galactosidase; lacZ fragment
>Addgene plasmid #40515 | pEMB018 / LRRK2_BC_1500_2187 | depositor full sequence | sequence record 52188 | pEMB018 / LRRK2_BC_1500_2187 sequence 9500 bps
GGAACGGCTCCGCCCACTATTAATGAAATTAAAAATTCCAATTTTAAAAAACGCAGCAAGAGAAACATTT
GTATGAAAGAATGCGTAGAAGGAAAGAAAAATGTCGTCGACATGCTGAACAACAAGATTAATATGCCTCC
GTGTATAAAAAAAATATTGAACGATTTGAAAGAAAACAATGTACCGCGCGGCGGTATGTACAGGAAGAGG
TTTATACTAAACTGTTACATTGCAAACGTGGTTTCGTGTGCCAAGTGTGAAAACCGATGTTTAATCAAGG
CTCTGACGCATTTCTACAACCACGACTCCAAGTGTGTGGGTGAAGTCATGCATCTTTTAATCAAATCCCA
AGATGTGTATAAACCACCAAACTGCCAAAAAATGAAAACTGTCGACAAGCTCTGTCCGTTTGCTGGCAAC
TGCAAGGGTCTCAATCCTATTTGTAATTATTGAATAATAAAACAATTATAAATGCTAAATTTGTTTTTTA
TTAACGATACAAACCAAACGCAACAAGAACATTTGTAGTATTATCTATAATTGAAAACGCGTAGTTATAA
TCGCTGAGGTAATATTTAAAATCATTTTCAAATGATTCACAGTTAATTTGCGACAATATAATTTTATTTT
CACATAAACTAGACGCCTTGTCGTCTTCTTCTTCGTATTCCTTCTCTTTTTCATTTTTCTCTTCATAAAA
ATTAACATAGTTATTATCGTATCCATATATGTATCTATCGTATAGAGTAAATTTTTTGTTGTCATAAATA
TATATGTCTTTTTTAATGGGGTGTATAGTACCGCTGCGCATAGTTTTTCTGTAATTTACAACAGTGCTAT
TTTCTGGTAGTTCTTCGGAGTGTGTTGCTTTAATTATTAAATTTATATAATCAATGAATTTGGGATCGTC
GGTTTTGTACAATATGTTGCCGGCATAGTACGCAGCTTCTTCTAGTTCAATTACACCATTTTTTAGCAGC
ACCGGATTAACATAACTTTCCAAAATGTTGTACGAACCGTTAAACAAAAACAGTTCACCTCCCTTTTCTA
TACTATTGTCTGCGAGCAGTTGTTTGTTGTTAAAAATAACAGCCATTGTAATGAGACGCACAAACTAATA
TCACAAACTGGAAATGTCTATCAATATATAGTTGCTGATCAGATCCTCATTGTTTGCCTCCCTGCTGCGG
TTTTTCACCGAAGTTCATGCCAGTCCAGCGTTTTTGCAGCAGAAAAGCCGCCGACTTCGGTTTGCGGTCG
CGAGTGAAGATCCCTTTCTTGTTACCGCCAACGCGCAATATGCCTTGCGAGGTCGCAAAATCGGCGAAAT
TCCATACCTGTTCACCGACGACGGCGCTGACGCGATCAAAGACGCGGTGATACATATCCAGCCATGCACA
CTGATACTCTTCACTCCACATGTCGGTGTACATTGAGTGCAGCCCGGCTAACGTATCCACGCCGTATTCG
GTGATGATAATCGGCTGATGCAGTTTCTCCTGCCAGGCCAGAAGTTCTTTTTCCAGTACCTTCTCTGCCG
TTTCCAAATCGCCGCTTTGGACATACCATCCGTAATAACGGTTCAGGCACAGCACATCAAAGAGATCGCT
GATGGTATCGGTGTGAGCGTCGCAGAACATTACATTGACGCAGGTGATCGGACGCGTCGGGTCGAGTTTA
CGCGTTGCTTCCGCCAGTGGCGCGAAATATTCCCGTGCACCTTGCGGACGGGTATCCGGTTCGTTGGCAA
TACTCCACATCACCACGCTTGGGTGGTTTTTGTCACGCGCTATCAGCTCTTTAATCGCCTGTAAGTGCGC
TTGCTGAGTTTCCCCGTTGACTGCCTCTTCGCTGTACAGTTCTTTCGGCTTGTTGCCCGCTTCGAAACCA
ATGCCTAAAGAGAGCGAAAAGCCGACAGCAGCAGTTTCATCAATCACCACGATGCCATGTTCATCTGCCC
AGTCGAGCATCTCTTCAGCGTAAGGGTAATGCGAGGTACGGTAGGAGTTGGCCCCAATCCAGTCCATTAA
TGCGTGGTCGTGCACCATCAGCACGTTATCGAATCCTTTGCCACGTAAGTCCGCATCTTCATGACGACCA
AAGCCAGTAAAGTAGAACGGTTTGTGGTTAATCAGGAACTGTTGGCCCTTCACTGCCACTGACCGGATGC
CGACGCGAAGCGGGTAGATATCACACTCTGTCTGGCTTTTGGCTGTGACGCACAGTTCATAGAGATAACC
TTCACCCGGTTGCCAGAGGTGCGGATTCACCACTTGCAAAGTCCCGCTAGTGCCTTGTCCAGTTGCAACC
ACCTGTTGATCCGCATCACGCAGTTCAACGCTGACATCACCATTGGCCACCACCTGCCAGTCAACAGACG
CGTGGTTACAGTCTTGCGCGACATGCGTCACCACGGTGATATCGTCCACCCAGGTGTTCGGCGTGGTGTA
GAGCATTACGCTGCGATGGATTCCGGCATAGTTAAAGAAATCATGGAAGTAAGACTGCTTTTTCTTGCCG
TTTTCGTCGGTAATCACCATTCCCGGCGGGATAGTCTGCCAGTTCAGTTCGTTGTTCACACAAACGGTGA
TACGTACACTTTTCCCGGCAATAACATACGGCGTGACATCGGCTTCAAATGGCGTATAGCCGCCCTGATG
CTCCATCACTTCCTGATTATTGACCCACACTTTGCCGTAATGAGTGACCGCATCGAAACGCAGCACGATA
CGCTGGCCTGCCCAACCTTTCGGTATAAAGACTTCGCGCTGATACCAGACGTTGCCCGCATAATTACGAA
TATCTGCATCGGCGAACTGATCGTTAAAACTGCCTGGCACAGCAATTGCCCGGCTTTCTTGTAACGCGCT
TTCCCACCAACGCTGATCAATTCCACAGTTTTCGCGATCCAGACTGAATGCCCACAGGCCGTCGAGTTTT
TTGATTTCACGGGTTGGGGTTTCTACAGGACGGACCATATTTATAGGTGTAATTTATGTAGCTGTAATTT
TTACCTTATTAATATTTTTTACGCTTTGCATTCGACGACTGAACTCCCAAATATATGTTTAACTCGTCTT
GGTCGTTTGAATTTTTGTTGCTGTGTTTCCTAATATTTTCCATCACCTTAAATATGTTATTGTAATCCTC
AATGTTGAACTTGCAATTGGACACGGCATAGTTTTCCATAGTCGTGTAAAACATGGTATTGGCTGCATTG
TAATACATCCGACTGAGCGGGTACGGATCTATGTGTTTGAGCAGCCTGTTCAAAAACTCTGCATCGTCGC
AAAACGGAATTTCGTCGACAGATCTGATCATGGAGATAATTAAAATGATAACCATCTCGCAAATAAATAA
GTATTTTACTGTTTTCGTAACAGTTTTGTAATAAAAAAACCTATAAATATAGGATCTATGCACCACCATC
ACCACCATCACCACTTGGTGCCCCGCGGATCCTTACGTAAGACCATTATCAACGAAAGCCTGAACTTCAA
AATTCGCGACCAGCTGGTGGTCGGACAGCTGATCCCCGACTGCTACGTGGAACTTGAGAAGATCATCCTG
AGCGAGCGCAAGAATGTGCCTATCGAGTTTCCAGTGATCGATCGCAAACGTCTCCTCCAGCTCGTGCGTG
AGAATCAGCTGCAGCTCGACGAGAACGAGCTGCCTCATGCTGTGCACTTCCTTAACGAGTCAGGTGTCCT
CCTGCACTTCCAGGACCCGGCTCTCCAGCTGAGTGACCTCTATTTCGTGGAGCCAAAGTGGCTCTGTAAA
ATTATGGCTCAAATCCTCACTGTCAAGGTAGAGGGCTGTCCAAAGCACCCAAAGGGCATCATCTCGCGTC
GCGACGTGGAAAAGTTTCTCTCTAAGAAGCGCAAGTTTCCCAAGAACTACATGAGCCAGTACTTTAAACT
GTTGGAGAAGTTCCAGATCGCTCTGCCTATCGGCGAAGAGTACCTGTTGGTTCCTTCCTCCCTGTCCGAT
CACCGCCCCGTGATTGAGCTGCCTCACTGCGAGAACAGCGAGATTATCATTCGCCTATACGAGATGCCGT
ACTTTCCGATGGGCTTCTGGTCAAGGCTCATCAATCGTCTGCTTGAAATCTCCCCATATATGCTGAGCGG
TCGTGAACGCGCTCTGAGGCCAAACCGGATGTACTGGCGCCAGGGGATTTACTTGAACTGGTCCCCTGAG
GCTTATTGTCTGGTGGGCTCGGAAGTCCTGGATAACCACCCCGAATCATTCCTGAAGATCACCGTTCCTT
CCTGCCGTAAGGGTTGCATTCTATTGGGACAGGTGGTGGATCATATCGATTCCCTGATGGAGGAGTGGTT
CCCTGGCCTGTTGGAGATCGACATCTGTGGCGAGGGTGAGACCCTGCTGAAGAAGTGGGCACTCTACAGT
TTCAATGACGGCGAAGAACACCAGAAGATTCTGCTCGACGACCTCATGAAGAAGGCCGAGGAGGGCGACC
TGCTCGTGAACCCCGACCAGCCTAGGCTGACCATCCCCATCTCCCAGATTGCACCCGACCTTATCCTCGC
TGACCTGCCTCGCAACATCATGCTGAACAATGACGAGCTGGAGTTTGAACAAGCACCCGAGTTCCTGCTA
GGCGACGGCTCTTTCGGTTCAGTTTACCGTGCTGCTTACGAGGGTGAAGAGGTTGCCGTGAAGATTTTTA
ACAAGCACACTTCGCTCCGTCTGCTGCGTCAGGAGCTTGTGGTTCTCTGCCACCTGCACCACCCTTCCCT
GATCTCCCTGCTGGCCGCCGGCATTAGGCCTCGCATGCTAGTGATGGAACTGGCCAGTAAGGGTTCATTG
GACCGCCTGCTGCAGCAGGACAAGGCTAGCCTGACCCGTACGCTCCAGCACCGTATCGCCCTGCATGTGG
CCGACGGACTGCGCTACTTGCACAGTGCCATGATCATTTATCGCGATCTGAAGCCTCATAATGTTCTTCT
GTTCACGCTCTACCCAAACGCAGCTATCATTGCCAAAATTGCCGATTACGGCATAGCCCAGTACTGCTGT
CGTATGGGTATCAAGACTAGCGAGGGTACACCTGGGTTCCGCGCTCCCGAAGTCGCACGCGGGAACGTGA
TCTACAACCAGCAGGCCGACGTGTACTCGTTTGGCCTGCTCCTGTATGACATTCTCACTACCGGAGGCCG
GATTGTGGAGGGCCTGAAATTTCCCAACGAGTTCGACGAGCTGGAGATCCAGGGCAAGCTGCCTGACCCC
GTGAAGGAGTACGGTTGTGCACCCTGGCCTATGGTGGAGAAGCTCATTAAGCAGTGTCTGAAGGAGAACC
CTCAGGAACGCCCCACAAGCGCCCAGGTGTTCGACATTCTAAACTCTGCAGAGTTAGTGTGTCTGACTAG
GCGTATCTTACTCCCGAAGAACGTGATCGTTGAGTGCATGGTGGCAACGCACCACAACTCGCGTAACGCT
AGCATCTGGTTAGGATGTGGGCATACCGATCGTGGCCAGCTGAGTTTCCTCGACCTCAACACCGAGTAAA
GCTTGCGGCCGCACTCGAGCACCACCACCACCACCACTAACCTAGGTAGCTGAGCGCATGCAAGCTGATC
CGGGTTATTAGTACATTTATTAAGCGCTAGATTCTGTGCGTTGTTGATTTACAGACAATTGTTGTACGTA
TTTTAATAATTCATTAAATTTATAATCTTTAGGGTGGTATGTTAGAGCGAAAATCAAATGATTTTCAGCG
TCTTTATATCTGAATTTAAATATTAAATCCTCAATAGATTTGTAAAATAGGTTTCGATTAGTTTCAAACA
AGGGTTGTTTTTCCGAACCGATGGCTGGACTATCTAATGGATTTTCGCTCAACGCCACAAAACTTGCCAA
ATCTTGTAGCAGCAATCTAGCTTTGTCGATATTCGTTTGTGTTTTGTTTTGTAATAAAGGTTCGACGTCG
TTCAAAATATTATGCGCTTTTGTATTTCTTTCATCACTGTCGTTAGTGTACAATTGACTCGACGTAAACA
CGTTAAATAGAGCTTGGACATATTTAACATCGGGCGTGTTAGCTTTATTAGGCCGATTATCGTCGTCGTC
CCAACCCTCGTCGTTAGAAGTTGCTTCCGAAGACGATTTTGCCATAGCCACACGACGCCTATTAATTGTG
TCGGCTAACACGTCCGCGATCAAATTTGTAGTTGAGCTTTTTGGAATTATTTCTGATTGCGGGCGTTTTT
GGGCGGGTTTCAATCTAACTGTGCCCGATTTTAATTCAGACAACACGTTAGAAAGCGATGGTGCAGGCGG
TGGTAACATTTCAGACGGCAAATCTACTAATGGCGGCGGTGGTGGAGCTGATGATAAATCTACCATCGGT
GGAGGCGCAGGCGGGGCTGGCGGCGGAGGCGGAGGCGGAGGTGGTGGCGGTGATGCAGACGGCGGTTTAG
GCTCAAATGTCTCTTTAGGCAACACAGTCGGCACCTCAACTATTGTACTGGTTTCGGGCGCCGTTTTTGG
TTTGACCGGTCTGAGACGAGTGCGATTTTTTTCGTTTCTAATAGCTTCCAACAATTGTTGTCTGTCGTCT
AAAGGTGCAGCGGGTTGAGGTTCCGTCGGCATTGGTGGAGCGGGCGGCAATTCAGACATCGATGGTGGTG
GTGGTGGTGGAGGCGCTGGAATGTTAGGCACGGGAGAAGGTGGTGGCGGCGGTGCCGCCGGTATAATTTG
TTCTGGTTTAGTTTGTTCGCGCACGATTGTGGGCACCGGCGCAGGCGCCGCTGGCTGCACAACGGAAGGT
CGTCTGCTTCGAGGCAGCGCTTGGGGTGGTGGCAATTCAATATTATAATTGGAATACAAATCGTAAAAAT
CTGCTATAAGCATTGTAATTTCGCTATCGTTTACCGTGCCGATATTTAACAACCGCTCAATGTAAGCAAT
TGTATTGTAAAGAGATTGTCTCAAGCTCGGATCGATCCCGCACGCCGATAACAAGCCTTTTCATTTTTAC
TACAGCATTGTAGTGGCGAGACACTTCGCTGTCGTCGAGGTTTAAACGCTTCCTCGCTCACTGACTCGCT
GCGCTCGGTCGTTCGGCTGCGGCGAGCGGTATCAGCTCACTCAAAGGCGGTAATACGGTTATCCACAGAA
TCAGGGGATAACGCAGGAAAGAACATGTGAGCAAAAGGCCAGCAAAAGGCCAGGAACCGTAAAAAGGCCG
CGTTGCTGGCGTTTTTCCATAGGCTCCGCCCCCCTGACGAGCATCACAAAAATCGACGCTCAAGTCAGAG
GTGGCGAAACCCGACAGGACTATAAAGATACCAGGCGTTTCCCCCTGGAAGCTCCCTCGTGCGCTCTCCT
GTTCCGACCCTGCCGCTTACCGGATACCTGTCCGCCTTTCTCCCTTCGGGAAGCGTGGCGCTTTCTCATA
GCTCACGCTGTAGGTATCTCAGTTCGGTGTAGGTCGTTCGCTCCAAGCTGGGCTGTGTGCACGAACCCCC
CGTTCAGCCCGACCGCTGCGCCTTATCCGGTAACTATCGTCTTGAGTCCAACCCGGTAAGACACGACTTA
TCGCCACTGGCAGCAGCCACTGGTAACAGGATTAGCAGAGCGAGGTATGTAGGCGGTGCTACAGAGTTCT
TGAAGTGGTGGCCTAACTACGGCTACACTAGAAGGACAGTATTTGGTATCTGCGCTCTGCTGAAGCCAGT
TACCTTCGGAAAAAGAGTTGGTAGCTCTTGATCCGGCAAACAAACCACCGCTGGTAGCGGTGGTTTTTTT
GTTTGCAAGCAGCAGATTACGCGCAGAAAAAAAGGATCTCAAGAAGATCCTTTGATCTTTTCTACGGGGT
CTGACGCTCAGTGGAACGAAAACTCACGTTAAGGGATTTTGGTCATGAGATTATCAAAAAGGATCTTCAC
CTAGATCCTTTTAAATTAAAAATGAAGTTTTAAATCAATCTAAAGTATATATGAGTAAACTTGGTCTGAC
AGTTACCAATGCTTAATCAGTGAGGCACCTATCTCAGCGATCTGTCTATTTCGTTCATCCATAGTTGCCT
GACTCCCCGTCGTGTAGATAACTACGATACGGGAGGGCTTACCATCTGGCCCCAGTGCTGCAATGATACC
GCGAGACCCACGCTCACCGGCTCCAGATTTATCAGCAATAAACCAGCCAGCCGGAAGGGCCGAGCGCAGA
AGTGGTCCTGCAACTTTATCCGCCTCCATCCAGTCTATTAATTGTTGCCGGGAAGCTAGAGTAAGTAGTT
CGCCAGTTAATAGTTTGCGCAACGTTGTTGCCATTGCTACAGGCATCGTGGTGTCACGCTCGTCGTTTGG
TATGGCTTCATTCAGCTCCGGTTCCCAACGATCAAGGCGAGTTACATGATCCCCCATGTTGTGCAAAAAA
GCGGTTAGCTCCTTCGGTCCTCCGATCGTTGTCAGAAGTAAGTTGGCCGCAGTGTTATCACTCATGGTTA
TGGCAGCACTGCATAATTCTCTTACTGTCATGCCATCCGTAAGATGCTTTTCTGTGACTGGTGAGTACTC
AACCAAGTCATTCTGAGAATAGTGTATGCGGCGACCGAGTTGCTCTTGCCCGGCGTCAATACGGGATAAT
ACCGCGCCACATAGCAGAACTTTAAAAGTGCTCATCATTGGAAAACGTTCTTCGGGGCGAAAACTCTCAA
GGATCTTACCGCTGTTGAGATCCAGTTCGATGTAACCCACTCGTGCACCCAACTGATCTTCAGCATCTTT
TACTTTCACCAGCGTTTCTGGGTGAGCAAAAACAGGAAGGCAAAATGCCGCAAAAAAGGGAATAAGGGCG
ACACGGAAATGTTGAATACTCATACTCTTCCTTTTTCAATATTATTGAAGCATTTATCAGGGTTATTGTC
TCATGAGCGGATACATATTTGAATGTATTTAGAAAAATAAACAAATAGGGGTTCCGCGCACATTTCCCCG
AAAAGTGCCACCTG
[124 nt withheld, positions 8975-9098]
C
[91 nt withheld, positions 9100-9190]
A
[49 nt withheld, positions 9192-9240]
CCTTTGACGTTGGAGTCCACGTTCTTT
[37 nt withheld, positions 9268-9304]
ACCCTATCTCGGTCTATTCTTTTGATTTATAAGGGATTTTGCCGATTTCGGCCTATTGGTTAAAAAATGA
GCTGATTTAACAAAAATTTAACGCGAATTTTAACAAAATATTAACGTTTACAATTTCCCATTCGCCATTC
AGGCTGCGCAACTGTTGGGAAGGGCGATCGGTGCGGGCCTCTTCGCTATTACGCCA
