>Addgene plasmid #40515 | pEMB018 / LRRK2_BC_1500_2187 | addgene partial sequence | sequence record 54004 | DSP2466For 5'-GAATTTCGTCGACAGATC-3'
TCTCGCAATAAATAAGTATTTTACTGTTTTCGTAACAGTTTTGTAATAAAAAAACCTATAAATATAGGAT
CTATGCACCACCATCACCACCATCACCACTTGGTGCCCCGCGGATCCTTACGTAAGACCATTATCAACGA
AAGCCTGAACTTCAAAATTCGCGACCAGCTGGTGGTCGGACAGCTGATCCCCGACTGCTACGTGGAACTT
GAGAAGATCATCCTGAGCGAGCGCAAGAATGTGCCTATCGAGTTTCCAGTGATCGATCGCAAACGTCTCC
TCCAGCTCGTGCGTGAGAATCAGCTGCAGCTCGACGAGAACGAGCTGCCTCATGCTGTGCACTTCCTTAA
CGAGTCAGGTGTCCTCCTGCACTTCCAGGACCCGGCTCTCCAGCTGAGTGACCTCTATTTCGTGGAGCCA
AAGTGGCTCTGTAAAATTATGGCTCAAATCCTCACTGTCAAGGTAGAGGGCTGTCCAAAGCACCCAAAGG
GCATCATCTCGCGTCGCGACGTGGAAAAGTTTCTCTCTAAGAAGCGCAAGTTTCCCAAGAACTACATGAG
CCAGTACTTTAAACTGTTGGAGAAGTTCCAGATCGCTCTGCCTATCGGCGAAGAGTACCTGTTGGTTCCT
TCCTCCCTGTCCGATCACCGCCCCGTGATTGAGCTGCCTCACTGCGAGAACAGCGAGATTATCATTCGCC
TATACGAGATGCCGTACTTTCCGATGGGCTTCTGGTCAAGGCTCATCAATCGTCTGCTTGAAATCTCCCC
ATATATGCTGAGCGGTCGTGAACGCGCTCTGAGGCCAAACCGGATGTACTGGCGCCAGGGGATTTACTTG
AACTGGTCCCCTGAGGCTTATTGTCTGGTGGGCTCGGAAGTCCTGGATAACCACCCCGAATCATTCCTGA
AGATCACCG
