>Addgene plasmid #40515 | pEMB018 / LRRK2_BC_1500_2187 | addgene partial sequence | sequence record 54005 | DSP2466Rev 5'-AATAACCCGGATCAGCTT-3'
GTGGTGGTGGTGGTGCTCGAGTGCGGCCGCAAGCTTTACTCGGTGTTGAGGTCGAGGAAACTCAGCTGGC
CACGATCGGTATGCCCACATCCTAACCAGATGCTAGCGTTACGCGAGTTGTGGTGCGTTGCCACCATGCA
CTCAACGATCACGTTCTTCGGGAGTAAGATACGCCTAGTCAGACACACTAACTCTGCAGAGTTTAGAATG
TCGAACACCTGGGCGCTTGTGGGGCGTTCCTGAGGGTTCTCCTTCAGACACTGCTTAATGAGCTTCTCCA
CCATAGGCCAGGGTGCACAACCGTACTCCTTCACGGGGTCAGGCAGCTTGCCCTGGATCTCCAGCTCGTC
GAACTCGTTGGGAAATTTCAGGCCCTCCACAATCCGGCCTCCGGTAGTGAGAATGTCATACAGGAGCAGG
CCAAACGAGTACACGTCGGCCTGCTGGTTGTAGATCACGTTCCCGCGTGCGACTTCGGGAGCGCGGAACC
CAGGTGTACCCTCGCTAGTCTTGATACCCATACGACAGCAGTACTGGGCTATGCCGTAATCGGCAATTTT
GGCAATGATAGCTGCGTTTGGGTAGAGCGTGAACAGAAGAACATTATGAGGCTTCAGATCGCGATAAATG
ATCATGGCACTGTGCAAGTAGCGCAGTCCGTCGGCCACATGCAGGGCGATACGGTGCTGGAGCGTACGGG
TCAGGCTAGCCTTGTCCTGCTGCAGCAGGCGGTCCAATGAACCCTTACTGGCCAGTTCCATCACTAGCAT
GCGAGGCCTAATGCCGGCGGCC
